Addgene plasmid #31754: pMT-GFP-Patronin
Depositing lab: Ron Vale. Depositing organization: University of California, San Francisco (UCSF). Publication: Patronin regulates the microtubule network by protecting microtubule minus ends. Goodwin SS, Vale RD. Cell. 2010 Oct 15;143(2):263-74. 10.1016/j.cell.2010.09.022 PubMed 20946984.
Backbone
  Vector backbone: pMT-GFP
  Backbone size w/o insert (bp): 4200
  Vector type: Insect Expression
Growth in bacteria
  Bacterial resistance: Ampicillin, 100 μg/mL
  Growth temperature: 37°C
  Growth strain: DH5alpha
  Copy number: Unknown
Gene/Insert
  Gene/Insert name: Patronin
  Species: D. melanogaster (fly)
  Entrez Gene: Patronin (a.k.a. Dmel_CG33130, BcDNA:LD17191, CG18459, CG18460, CG18462, CG30102, CG33130, CG6516, Dmel\CG33130, Ssp4, l(2)k07433, ssp4)
  Promoter: Metallothionein
  Tag / fusion protein: GFP (N terminal on backbone)
  Cloning method: Gateway Cloning
  Sequencing primers: 5′ EGFP-C
Terms and licenses: Academic/Nonprofit Terms; Industry Terms: Not Available to Industry
How to cite: pMT-GFP-Patronin was a gift from Ron Vale (Addgene plasmid # 31754 ; http://n2t.net/addgene:31754 ; RRID:Addgene_31754)
