[The description below was written by a language model from this plasmid's Addgene catalogue record.]
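Description:
pMT-GFP-Patronin is an insect cell expression plasmid built on the pMT-GFP backbone (about 4.2 kb without the insert) and carrying the Drosophila melanogaster Patronin coding sequence (gene CG33130, also known as ssp4). It is propagated in E. coli under ampicillin selection. The record lists the copy number as unknown and does not name the bacterial origin of replication or any marker for selecting stable insect cell lines. No feature table accompanies the entry, so finer details of the plasmid's architecture cannot be described.

Expression is driven by the metallothionein promoter, a metal-inducible promoter widely used in Drosophila cultured cells. It stays relatively quiet until a metal salt such as copper is added to the medium, so both the timing and the level of expression can be tuned. The backbone supplies GFP upstream of the cloning site, so Patronin is made as an N-terminal GFP fusion. The insert was introduced by Gateway recombination, which means attachment-site-derived linker sequence is expected at the junction between the tag and the open reading frame.

The associated study reports that Patronin regulates the microtubule network by protecting microtubule minus ends. The construct therefore suits live or fixed fluorescence imaging of Patronin localisation in fly cells, where titratable induction helps avoid overexpression artefacts. The record does not list specific applications, but plausible ones include following the protein's behaviour relative to microtubules and supplying tagged protein for functional experiments.
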