>Addgene plasmid #31754 | pMT-GFP-Patronin | addgene partial sequence | sequence record 37985 | EGFP-C 5'-CATGGTCCTGCTGGAGTTCGTG-3'
GACGAGCTGTACAAGCACCGGTATACAAGTTTGTACAAAAAAGCAGGCTCCGCGGCCGCCCCCTTCACCA
TGGATGTCGAAACACAGGAAATACGACAGGCTCGTCAACGTGCTTCCGTCAAATGGCTGCTCTCAAAGGC
GTTCAACAATCGCGTGCCAGACAACCTGAAGGAGCCCTTCTACCGCGACCATGAGAACCAGGAGCGCCTC
AAGCCGCAGATCATCGTGGAGCTGGGCAATGCCACGCTCTACTGCCAGACGCTGGCCAATCTGTACTCAG
ATCCCAACTACCAAAGCATGAACCACTGGTCAATAATACAGACGCTAGCGCGCAAGGGAGTTCCCGTGGC
CGAATCCGCGGACATGCCCATTACCGAAACGGTATTAATTCAAACAAATCCGCTGCGAATTAACGCCCAC
ATGTCTGTGATAGAATCGCTGATGGTTTTGTATGCGAAGGAAATATCATCGGGTGACCGCGTCATGGCGG
CCATACGAAGAATATCTGGCAACAACTATCAGGCGCCCACTGGCCAGTCCTACGAGCAAGCTCTGCTGGG
CTGGATTTCACATGCTTGCGCCGCTCTGAAAAAGCGCATTATCAAGGAGGTGGACGCTGGGCTGCCCGAC
GATAATGGTTCACGTCTGCAGACGCCGGATATACCACCTGTAAGGGACTTCCAGGATCTGTGCGATGGCA
TCTGTTTGGCGCTGCTCATCTCCTACTACTGCCCAAAGGTGGTGCCGTGGACGAGTGTGCGGATTAACTA
TTTGCCCGCCGTCGAGGACTCTATTCACAACATCCTGCTGGTCTGCAATTTCTCGCAGAAGCATCTGCCC
TACACCGTGATGCATATGAC
